Addgene plasmid #14730: pCGN R-Ras 41A
Depositing lab: Adrienne Cox. Depositing organization: University of North Carolina at Chapel Hill. Publication: Mammalian expression vectors for Ras family proteins: generation and use of expression constructs to analyze Ras family function. Fiordalisi JJ, Johnson RL 2nd, Ulku AS, Der CJ, Cox AD. Methods Enzymol. 2001;332:3-36. doi: 10.1016/s0076-6879(01)32189-4. PubMed 11305105.
Backbone
  Vector backbone: pCGN
  Backbone size w/o insert (bp): 7500
  Vector type: Mammalian Expression
  Selectable markers: Hygromycin
Growth in bacteria
  Bacterial resistance: Ampicillin, 100 μg/mL
  Growth temperature: 37°C
  Growth strain: DH5alpha
  Copy number: High Copy
Gene/Insert
  Gene/Insert name: R-ras
  Species: H. sapiens (human)
  Insert size (bp): 680
  Mutation: 41A
  Entrez Gene: RRAS (a.k.a. R-Ras)
  Tag / fusion protein: HA (N terminal on backbone)
  Cloning method: Restriction Enzyme; 5′ cloning site BamHI (not destroyed); 3′ cloning site BamHI (not destroyed)
  Sequencing primers: 5′ CMV-F
Terms and licenses: Academic/Nonprofit Terms; Industry Terms: Not Available to Industry
How to cite: pCGN R-Ras 41A was a gift from Adrienne Cox (Addgene plasmid # 14730 ; http://n2t.net/addgene:14730 ; RRID:Addgene_14730)
