[The description below was written by a language model from this plasmid's Addgene catalogue record.]
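Description:
pCGN R-Ras 41A is a mammalian expression plasmid built on the pCGN backbone (about 7.5 kb without insert) that carries a mutant form of human R-Ras (RRAS), a member of the Ras family of small GTPases. It is maintained in E. coli as a high-copy plasmid under ampicillin selection. It also carries a hygromycin resistance marker, so stably transfected mammalian cell populations or clones can be selected in addition to transient expression.

The insert is roughly 680 bp and was cloned by restriction digestion into a BamHI site, with BamHI retained at both ends. Because the same site flanks the insert on both sides, the cloning was not directional. The backbone supplies an HA epitope tag that is fused to the N terminus of the R-Ras protein, which allows the expressed protein to be detected or immunoprecipitated with anti-HA antibodies regardless of the mutation it carries. The record does not explicitly name the promoter, although the listing of a CMV forward primer for sequencing suggests that expression is driven from a CMV promoter upstream of the tag and insert.

The mutation is recorded only as "41A", meaning an alanine at residue 41. The record does not state the original residue or the functional consequence of the change. The plasmid belongs to a collection of vectors created for expressing Ras family proteins in mammalian cells, and it is suited to comparing this R-Ras variant with wild-type or other mutant forms in studies of Ras family signalling and function.
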