>Addgene plasmid #14730 | pCGN R-Ras 41A | addgene partial sequence | sequence record 21263 | 14730 with CMV-F
GAGCTCGTTTAGTGAACCGTCAGATCGCCTGGAGACGCCATCCACGCTGTTTTGACCTCCATAGAAGACA
CCGGGACCGATCCAGCCTCCGGGGGATCTTGGTGGCGTGAAACTCCCGCACCTCTTCGGCCAGCGCCTTG
TAGAAGCGCGTATGGCTTCTAGCTATCCTTATGACGTGCCTGACTATGCCAGCCTGGGAGGACCTTCTAG
CGGATCCGTCGACATGAGCTCTGGTGCTGCTTCCGGTACAGGTCGTGGTCGTCCACGTGGTGGAGGTCCA
GGTCCCGGGGACCCCCCGCCCAGCGAGACACACAAGCTGGTGGTCGTGGGCGGCGGCGGCGTGGCCAAGA
GCGCGCTGACCATCCAGTTCATCCAGTCCTACTTCGTGTCTGACTACGACCCCACTATTGAGGACTCCTA
CACGAAGATCTGCAGTGTGGATGGCATCCCAGCCCGGCTGGACATCCTGGACACCGCGGGCCAGGAAGAG
TTCGGGGCCATGAGAGAGCAGTACATGCGTGCTGGCCACGGCTTCCTGCTGGTGTTCGCCATTAATGACC
GGCAGAGTTTCAACGAGGTGGGCAAGCTCTTCACGCAGATTCTGCGGGTCAAGGACCGCGACGACTTCCC
CGTTGTGTTGGTCGGGAACAANGCAGATCTGGAGTCACAGCGCCAGGTCCCCCGATCAGAAGCCTCTGCC
TTCGGCGCCTCCCACCACGTGGCCTACTTTGAGGCCTCGGCCAAACTGCGTCTCAACGT
